Addgene plasmid #79867: PmarA-cfp
Purpose: Degradation tagged CFP fluorescent reporter for MarA
Depositing lab: Mary Dunlop. Depositing organization: University of Vermont and State Agricultural College. Publication: Stochastic expression of a multiple antibiotic resistance activator confers transient resistance in single cells. El_Meouche I, Siu Y, Dunlop MJ. Sci Rep. 2016 Jan 13;6:19538. doi: 10.1038/srep19538. PubMed 26758525.
Backbone
  Vector backbone: low-copy (SC101) origin vector pBbS5k
  Backbone manufacturer: BglBrick vectors
  Backbone size w/o insert (bp): 3493
  Total vector size (bp): 4445
  Modifications to backbone: Removed the extraneous copy of lacI and its promoter from the pBbS5k plasmid
  Vector type: Bacterial Expression, Synthetic Biology
Growth in bacteria
  Bacterial resistance: Kanamycin, 50 μg/mL
  Growth temperature: 37°C
  Growth strain: DH5alpha
  Copy number: Low Copy
Gene/Insert
  Gene/Insert name: A modified marRAB promoter upstream of a degradation tagged cfp
  Insert size (bp): 952
  Promoter: modified marRAB promoter with inactivated MarR binding sites
  Cloning method: Unknown
  Sequencing primers: 5′ CAGTTTACTTTGCAGGGCTTC; 3′ GGCAATTCTGGAAGAAATAGCG
Terms and licenses: Academic/Nonprofit Terms; Industry Terms: Not Available to Industry
How to cite: PmarA-cfp was a gift from Mary Dunlop (Addgene plasmid # 79867 ; http://n2t.net/addgene:79867 ; RRID:Addgene_79867)
