[The description below was written by a language model from this plasmid's Addgene catalogue record and pLannotate feature annotations shown in this document.]
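Description:
PmarA-cfp is a low-copy bacterial reporter plasmid built on pBbS5k, a BglBrick-series vector, and intended for use in E. coli. It replicates from the pSC101 origin, which depends on the plasmid-encoded Rep101 (RepA) protein, and this keeps copy number low so that reporter output stays close to native regulatory conditions. Selection is by kanamycin, conferred by a neo/nptII aminoglycoside phosphotransferase gene followed by a lambda t0 terminator. A short annotated fragment of Tn5 transposase sequence next to the resistance gene is most likely a remnant of the marker's Tn5 origin rather than a functional element. The depositor removed the extra copy of lacI and its promoter from the original backbone. The small CAP binding site annotation may be residual lac-derived sequence, although the record does not explain it.

The payload is a roughly 950 bp cassette in which a modified marRAB promoter drives a cyan fluorescent protein, annotated as mCerulean, that carries a degradation tag. The type of tag is not specified, and it is not annotated separately in the feature table. The promoter itself also lacks an annotation but presumably lies just upstream of the CFP coding sequence. Its MarR binding sites have been inactivated, so transcription no longer responds to the MarR repressor and instead reports activation by MarA, the multiple antibiotic resistance activator. The degradation tag shortens the reporter's lifetime, so fluorescence follows changes in promoter activity over time instead of accumulating. Tandem rrnB T1 and T7Te terminators close the transcription unit. The plasmid serves as a dynamic fluorescent readout of MarA activity, suited to single-cell studies of variable MarA expression and transient antibiotic resistance.
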