Features (pLannotate 1.2.2; 9 found; start..end, strand, type, name):
    197..907     +  CDS            mCerulean: mCerulean is a basic (constitutively fluorescent) cyan fluorescent protein published in 2005, derived from Aequorea victoria. It is reported to be a very rapidly-maturing monomer.
    985..1056    +  terminator     rrnB T1 terminator: transcription terminator T1 from the E. coli rrnB gene
   1072..1099    +  terminator     T7Te terminator: phage T7 early transcription terminator
   1630..2580    -  CDS            Rep101: RepA protein needed for replication with the pSC101 origin; rep101
   2628..2850    -  rep_origin     pSC101 ori: low-copy replication origin that requires the Rep101 protein
   3342..3436    -  terminator     lambda t0 terminator: transcription terminator from phage lambda
   3470..4261    -  CDS            neo: KKA2_KLEPN - Also known as kan, nptII. Experimental evidence at protein level: Swiss-Prot protein existence level 1. Resistance to kanamycin, neomycin, paromomycin, ribostamycin, butirosin and gentamicin B. From Klebsiella pneumoniae.
   4293..4397    -  CDS            tnpA (fragment): TN5P_ECOLX - Also known as tnp. Experimental evidence at protein level: Swiss-Prot protein existence level 1. Mediates transposition of transposon Tn5 by a 'cut and paste' mechanism. First, the monomeric transposase binds the 19 bp inverted DNA repeats flanking the transposon. Then, dimerization of the DNA- bound transposase creates a synaptic DNA complex. After nicking of the first DNA strand, excision of the transposon proceeds through a series of intermediates. The transposase then mediates the insertion of the transposon at a new site by strand transfer. The activity of the wild- type tran
   4412..4433    -  protein_bind   CAP binding site: CAP binding activates transcription in the presence of cAMP. E. coli catabolite activator protein
>Addgene plasmid #79867 | PmarA-cfp | depositor full sequence | sequence record 149689 | Full PmarA-cfp plasmid sequence
TGCATCGCATTGAACAAAACTTGAACCGATTTAGCAAAACGTGGCATCGGTCAATTCATTCATTTGACTT
ATACTTGCCTGTTACCTATTATCCCCTGCAACTAATTACGGTAAAGGGCAACTAATGTGAAAAGTACCAG
CGATCTGGGATCCTTAACTTTAAAGAGGAGAAAGGTACCGCATGACTAGCAAAAGAAGCAAAGGTGAAGA
ACTGTTCACTGGTGTTGTTCCAATTCTGGTTGAACTGGATGGTGATGTTAATGGTCACAAATTTTCTGTC
TCTGGTGAGGGTGAAGGTGATGCAACCTACGGTAAACTGACCCTGAAATTTATTTGCACTACTGGTAAAC
TGCCTGTTCCGTGGCCAACCCTGGTCACTACTCTGACTTGGGGTGTTCAATGCTTTGCTCGTTACCCAGA
TCACATGAAACAGCATGACTTTTTCAAGTCTGCCATGCCGGAAGGTTATGTTCAGGAACGTACTATCTTT
TTCAAAGATGACGGTAACTACAAGACCCGTGCTGAAGTCAAGTTTGAAGGTGATACCCTGGTTAATCGTA
TCGAGCTGAAAGGTATTGATTTTAAAGAAGATGGTAACATTCTGGGTCACAAACTGGAATACAACGCTAT
TTCTGATAATGTATACATCACTGCTGACAAACAAAAGAATGGTATCAAAGCTAATTTCAAAATTCGTCAC
AACATTGAAGATGGTAGCGTTCAACTGGCAGACCATTATCAACAAAATACTCCAATTGGCGATGGCCCTG
TCCTGCTGCCAGACAACCATTACCTGTCCACCCAATCTCGTCTGTCTAAAGATCCGAACGAAAAGCGCGA
TCACATGGTCCTGCTGGAGTTTGTAACCGCTGCTGGTATTACCCTGGGCATGGATGAACTGTATAAAACT
AGTGCAGCGAACGACGAAAATTACGCCCTTGCAGCGTAATAGGGATCCAAACTCGAGTAAGGATCTCCAG
GCATCAAATAAAACGAAAGGCTCAGTCGAAAGACTGGGCCTTTCGTTTTATCTGTTGTTTGTCGGTGAAC
GCTCTCTACTAGAGTCACACTGGCTCACCTTCGGGTGGGCCTTTCTGCGTTTATACCTAGGGTACGGGTT
TTGCTGCCCGCAAACGGGCTGTTCTGGTGTTGCTAGTTTGTTATCAGAATCGCAGATCCGGCTTCAGCCG
GTTTGCCGGCTGAAAGCGCTATTTCTTCCAGAATTGCCATGATTTTTTCCCCACGGGAGGCGTCACTGGC
TCCCGTGTTGTCGGCAGCTTTGATTCGATAAGCAGCATCGCCTGTTTCAGGCTGTCTATGTGTGACTGTT
GAGCTGTAACAAGTTGTCTCAGGTGTTCAATTTCATGTTCTAGTTGCTTTGTTTTACTGGTTTCACCTGT
TCTATTAGGTGTTACATGCTGTTCATCTGTTACATTGTCGATCTGTTCATGGTGAACAGCTTTGAATGCA
CCAAAAACTCGTAAAAGCTCTGATGTATCTATCTTTTTTACACCGTTTTCATCTGTGCATATGGACAGTT
TTCCCTTTGATATGTAACGGTGAACAGTTGTTCTACTTTTGTTTGTTAGTCTTGATGCTTCACTGATAGA
TACAAGAGCCATAAGAACCTCAGATCCTTCCGTATTTAGCCAGTATGTTCTCTAGTGTGGTTCGTTGTTT
TTGCGTGAGCCATGAGAACGAACCATTGAGATCATACTTACTTTGCATGTCACTCAAAAATTTTGCCTCA
AAACTGGTGAGCTGAATTTTTGCAGTTAAAGCATCGTGTAGTGTTTTTCTTAGTCCGTTATGTAGGTAGG
AATCTGATGTAATGGTTGTTGGTATTTTGTCACCATTCATTTTTATCTGGTTGTTCTCAAGTTCGGTTAC
GAGATCCATTTGTCTATCTAGTTCAACTTGGAAAATCAACGTATCAGTCGGGCGGCCTCGCTTATCAACC
ACCAATTTCATATTGCTGTAAGTGTTTAAATCTTTACTTATTGGTTTCAAAACCCATTGGTTAAGCCTTT
TAAACTCATGGTAGTTATTTTCAAGCATTAACATGAACTTAAATTCATCAAGGCTAATCTCTATATTTGC
CTTGTGAGTTTTCTTTTGTGTTAGTTCTTTTAATAACCACTCATAAATCCTCATAGAGTATTTGTTTTCA
AAAGACTTAACATGTTCCAGATTATATTTTATGAATTTTTTTAACTGGAAAAGATAAGGCAATATCTCTT
CACTAAAAACTAATTCTAATTTTTCGCTTGAGAACTTGGCATAGTTTGTCCACTGGAAAATCTCAAAGCC
TTTAACCAAAGGATTCCTGATTTCCACAGTTCTCGTCATCAGCTCTCTGGTTGCTTTAGCTAATACACCA
TAAGCATTTTCCCTACTGATGTTCATCATCTGAGCGTATTGGTTATAAGTGAACGATACCGTCCGTTCTT
TCCTTGTAGGGTTTTCAATCGTGGGGTTGAGTAGTGCCACACAGCATAAAATTAGCTTGGTTTCATGCTC
CGTTAAGTCATAGCGACTAATCGCTAGTTCATTTGCTTTGAAAACAACTAATTCAGACATACATCTCAAT
TGGTCTAGGTGATTTTAATCACTATACCAATTGAGATGGGCTAGTCAATGATAATTACTAGTCCTTTTCC
CGGGTGATCTGGGTATCTGTAAATTCTGCTAGACCTTTGCTGGAAAACTTGTAAATTCTGCTAGACCCTC
TGTAAATTCCGCTAGACCTTTGTGTGTTTTTTTTGTTTATATTCAAGTGGTTATAATTTATAGAATAAAG
AAAGAATAAAAAAAGATAAAAAGAATAGATCCCAGCCCTGTGTATAACTCACTACTTTAGTCAGTTCCGC
AGTATTACAAAAGGATGTCGCAAACGCTGTTTGCTCCTCTACAAAACAGACCTTAAAACCCTAAAGGCTT
AAGTAGCACCCTCGCAAGCTCGGGCAAATCGCTGAATATTCCTTTTGTCTCCGACCATCAGGCACCTGAG
TCGCTGTCTTTTTCGTGACATTCAGTTCGCTGCGCTCACGGCTCTGGCAGTGAATGGGGGTAAATGGCAC
TACAGGCGCCTTTTATGGATTCATGCAAGGAAACTACCCATAATACAAGAAAAGCCCGTCACGGGCTTCT
CAGGGCGTTTTATGGCGGGTCTGCTATGTGGTGCTATCTGACTTTTTGCTGTTCAGCAGTTCCTGCCCTC
TGATTTTCCAGTCTGACCACTTCGGATTATCCCGTGACAGGTCATTCAGACTGGCTAATGCACCCAGTAA
GGCAGCGGTATCATCAACAGGCTTACCCGTCTTACTGTCCCTAGTGCTTGGATTCTCACCAATAAAAAAC
GCCCGGCGGCAACCGAGCGTTCTGAACAAATCCAGATGGAGTTCTGAGGTCATTACTGGATCTATCAACA
GGAGTCCAAGCGAGCTCTCGAACCCCAGAGTCCCGCTCAGAAGAACTCGTCAAGAAGGCGATAGAAGGCG
ATGCGCTGCGAATCGGGAGCGGCGATACCGTAAAGCACGAGGAAGCGGTCAGCCCATTCGCCGCCAAGCT
CTTCAGCAATATCACGGGTAGCCAACGCTATGTCCTGATAGCGGTCCGCCACACCCAGCCGGCCACAGTC
GATGAATCCAGAAAAGCGGCCATTTTCCACCATGATATTCGGCAAGCAGGCATCGCCATGGGTCACGACG
AGATCCTCGCCGTCGGGCATGCGCGCCTTGAGCCTGGCGAACAGTTCGGCTGGCGCGAGCCCCTGATGCT
CTTCGTCCAGATCATCCTGATCGACAAGACCGGCTTCCATCCGAGTACGTGCTCGCTCGATGCGATGTTT
CGCTTGGTGGTCGAATGGGCAGGTAGCCGGATCAAGCGTATGCAGCCGCCGCATTGCATCAGCCATGATG
GATACTTTCTCGGCAGGAGCAAGGTGAGATGACAGGAGATCCTGCCCCGGCACTTCGCCCAATAGCAGCC
AGTCCCTTCCCGCTTCAGTGACAACGTCGAGCACAGCTGCGCAAGGAACGCCCGTCGTGGCCAGCCACGA
TAGCCGCGCTGCCTCGTCCTGCAGTTCATTCAGGGCACCGGACAGGTCGGTCTTGACAAAAAGAACCGGG
CGCCCCTGCGCTGACAGCCGGAACACGGCGGCATCAGAGCAGCCGATTGTCTGTTGTGCCCAGTCATAGC
CGAATAGCCTCTCCACCCAAGCGGCCGGAGAACCTGCGTGCAATCCATCTTGTTCAATCATGCGAAACGA
TCCTCATCCTGTCTCTTGATCAGATCATGATCCCCTGCGCCATCAGATCCTTGGCGGCAAGAAAGCCATC
CAGTTTACTTTGCAGGGCTTCCCAACCTTACCAGAGGGCGCCCCAGCTGGCAATTCCGACGTCGGTGCCT
AATGAGTGAGCTAACTTACATTAATTGCGTTGCGC
