>Addgene plasmid #79867 | PmarA-cfp | depositor partial sequence | sequence record 149690 | Modified marRAB promoter with a degradation tagged cfp
TGCATCGCATTGAACAAAACTTGAACCGATTTAGCAAAACGTGGCATCGGTCAATTCATTCATTTGACTT
ATACTTGCCTGTTACCTATTATCCCCTGCAACTAATTACGGTAAAGGGCAACTAATGTGAAAAGTACCAG
CGATCTGGGATCCTTAACTTTAAAGAGGAGAAAGGTACCGCATGACTAGCAAAAGAAGCAAAGGTGAAGA
ACTGTTCACTGGTGTTGTTCCAATTCTGGTTGAACTGGATGGTGATGTTAATGGTCACAAATTTTCTGTC
TCTGGTGAGGGTGAAGGTGATGCAACCTACGGTAAACTGACCCTGAAATTTATTTGCACTACTGGTAAAC
TGCCTGTTCCGTGGCCAACCCTGGTCACTACTCTGACTTGGGGTGTTCAATGCTTTGCTCGTTACCCAGA
TCACATGAAACAGCATGACTTTTTCAAGTCTGCCATGCCGGAAGGTTATGTTCAGGAACGTACTATCTTT
TTCAAAGATGACGGTAACTACAAGACCCGTGCTGAAGTCAAGTTTGAAGGTGATACCCTGGTTAATCGTA
TCGAGCTGAAAGGTATTGATTTTAAAGAAGATGGTAACATTCTGGGTCACAAACTGGAATACAACGCTAT
TTCTGATAATGTATACATCACTGCTGACAAACAAAAGAATGGTATCAAAGCTAATTTCAAAATTCGTCAC
AACATTGAAGATGGTAGCGTTCAACTGGCAGACCATTATCAACAAAATACTCCAATTGGCGATGGCCCTG
TCCTGCTGCCAGACAACCATTACCTGTCCACCCAATCTCGTCTGTCTAAAGATCCGAACGAAAAGCGCGA
TCACATGGTCCTGCTGGAGTTTGTAACCGCTGCTGGTATTACCCTGGGCATGGATGAACTGTATAAAACT
AGTGCAGCGAACGACGAAAATTACGCCCTTGCAGCGTAATAG
