>Addgene plasmid #79867 | PmarA-cfp | addgene partial sequence | sequence record 156280 | Rep101-R 5'-agattcctacctacgtaacggac-3'
CGATGCTTTAACTGCAAAAATTCAGCTCACCAGTTTTGAGGCAAAATTTTTGAGTGACATGCAAAGTAAG
TATGATCTCAATGGTTCGTTCTCATGGCTCACGCAAAAACAACGAACCACACTAGAGAACATACTGGCTA
AATACGGAAGGATCTGAGGTTCTTATGGCTCTTGTATCTATCAGTGAAGCATCAAGACTAACAAACAAAA
GTAGAACAACTGTTCACCGTTACATATCAAAGGGAAAACTGTCCATATGCACAGATGAAAACGGTGTAAA
AAAGATAGATACATCAGAGCTTTTACGAGTTTTTGGTGCATTCAAAGCTGTTCACCATGAACAGATCGAC
AATGTAACAGATGAACAGCATGTAACACCTAATAGAACAGGTGAAACCAGTAAAACAAAGCAACTAGAAC
ATGAAATTGAACACCTGAGACAACTTGTTACAGCTCAACAGTCACACATAGACAGCCTGAAACAGGCGAT
GCTGCTTATCGAATCAAAGCTGCCGACAACACGGGAGCCAGTGACGCCTCCCGTGGGGAAAAAATCATGG
CAATTCTGGAAGAAATAGCGCTTTCAGCCGGCAAACCGGCTGAAGCCGGATCTGCGATTCTGATAACAAA
CTAGCAACACCAGAACAGCCCGTTTGCGGGCAGCAAAACCCGTACCCTAGGTATAAACGCAGAAAGGCCC
ACCCGAAGGTGAGCCAGTGTGACTCTAGTAGAGAGCGTTCACCGACAAACAACAGATAAAACGAAAGGCC
CAGTCTTTCGACTGAGCCTTTCGTTTTATTTGATGCCTGGAGATCCTTACTCGAGTTTGGATCCCTATTA
CGCTGCAAGGGCGTAATTTTCGTCGTTCGCTGCGCTAGTTTTATACAGTTCATCCATGCCCAGGGTAATA
CCAGCAGCGGTTACAAACTCCAGCAGGACCATGTGA
