>Addgene plasmid #79867 | PmarA-cfp | addgene partial sequence | sequence record 156562 | Neo-R 5'-GCCCAGTCATAGCCGAATAG-3'
CGGCCGGAGAACCTGCGTGCAATCCATCTTGTTCAATCATGCGAAACGATCCTCATCCTGTCTCTTGATC
AGATCATGATCCCCTGCGCCATCAGATCCTTGGCGGCAAGAAAGCCATCCAGTTTACTTTGCAGGGCTTC
CCAACCTTACCAGAGGGCGCCCCAGCTGGCAATTCCGACGTCGGTGCCTAATGAGTGAGCTAACTTACAT
TAATTGCGTTGCGCTGCATCGCATTGAACAAAACTTGAACCGATTTAGCAAAACGTGGCATCGGTCAATT
CATTCATTTGACTTATACTTGCCTGTTACCTATTATCCCCTGCAACTAATTACGGTAAAGGGCAACTAAT
GTGAAAAGTACCAGCGATCTGGGATCCTTAACTTTAAAGAGGAGAAAGGTACCGCATGACTAGCAAAAGA
AGCAAAGGTGAAGAACTGTTCACTGGTGTTGTTCCAATTCTGGTTGAACTGGATGGTGATGTTAATGGTC
ACAAATTTTCTGTCTCTGGTGAGGGTGAAGGTGATGCAACCTACGGTAAACTGACCCTGAAATTTATTTG
CACTACTGGTAAACTGCCTGTTCCGTGGCCAACCCTGGTCACTACTCTGACTTGGGGTGTTCAATGCTTT
GCTCGTTACCCAGATCACATGAAACAGCATGACTTTTTCAAGTCTGCCATGCCGGAAGGTTATGTTCAGG
AACGTACTATCTTTTTCAAAGATGACGGTAACTACAAGACCCGTGCTGAAGTCAAGTTTGAAGGTGATAC
CCTGGTTAATCGTATCGAGCTGAAAGGTATTGATTTTAAAGAAGATGGTAACATTCTGGGTCACAAACTG
GAATACAACGCTATTTCTGATAATGTATACATCACTGCTGACAAACAAAAGAATGGTATCAAAGCTAATT
TCAAAATTCGTCACAACATTGAAGATGGTAGCGTTCAACTGGCAGACCATTATCAACAAAATACTCCAAT
TGGCGATGGCCCTGTCCTGCTGC
